>Addgene plasmid #103331 | LSB-hsa-miR-200b-5p | depositor full sequence | sequence record 195711 | Full Sequence
AATTGAGGGGATAACGCAGGAAAGAACATGTGAGCAAAAGGCCAGCAAAAGGCCAGGAACCGTAAAAAGG
CCGCGTTGCTGGCGTTTTTCCATAGGCTCCGCCCCCCTGACGAGCATCACAAAAATCGACGCTCAAGTCA
GAGGTGGCGAAACCCGACAGGACTATAAAGATACCAGGCGTTTCCCCCTGGAAGCTCCCTCGTGCGCTCT
CCTGTTCCGACCCTGCCGCTTACCGGATACCTGTCCGCCTTTCTCCCTTCGGGAAGCGTGGCGCTTTCTC
ATAGCTCACGCTGTAGGTATCTCAGTTCGGTGTAGGTCGTTCGCTCCAAGCTGGGCTGTGTGCACGAACC
CCCCGTTCAGCCCGACCGCTGCGCCTTATCCGGTAACTATCGTCTTGAGTCCAACCCGGTAAGACACGAC
TTATCGCCACTGGCAGCAGCCACTGGTAACAGGATTAGCAGAGCGAGGTATGTAGGCGGTGCTACAGAGT
TCTTGAAGTGGTGGCCTAACTACGGCTACACTAGAAGAACAGTATTTGGTATCTGCGCTCTGCTGAAGCC
AGTTACCTTCGGAAAAAGAGTTGGTAGCTCTTGATCCGGCAAACAAACCACCGCTGGTAGCGGTGGTTTT
TTTGTTTGCAAGCAGCAGATTACGCGCAGAAAAAAAGGATCTCAAGAAGATCCTTTGATCTTTTCTACGG
GGTCTGACGCTCAGTGGAACGAAAACTCACGTTAAGGGATTTTGGTCATGAGATTATCAAAAAGGATCTT
CACCTAGATCCTTTTAAATTAAAAATGAAGTTTTAAATCAATCTAAAGTATATATGAGTAAACTTGGTCT
GACAGTTACCAATGCTTAATCAGTGAGGCACCTATCTCAGCGATCTGTCTATTTCGTTCATCCATAGTTG
CCTGACTCCCCGTCGTGTAGATAACTACGATACGGGAGGGCTTACCATCTGGCCCCAGTGCTGCAATGAT
ACCGCGAGAACCACGCTCACCGGCTCCAGATTTATCAGCAATAAACCAGCCAGCCGGAAGGGCCGAGCGC
AGAAGTGGTCCTGCAACTTTATCCGCCTCCATCCAGTCTATTAATTGTTGCCGGGAAGCTAGAGTAAGTA
GTTCGCCAGTTAATAGTTTGCGCAACGTTGTTGCCATTGCTACAGGCATCGTGGTGTCACGCTCGTCGTT
TGGTATGGCTTCATTCAGCTCCGGTTCCCAACGATCAAGGCGAGTTACATGATCCCCCATGTTGTGCAAA
AAAGCGGTTAGCTCCTTCGGTCCTCCGATCGTTGTCAGAAGTAAGTTGGCCGCAGTGTTATCACTCATGG
TTATGGCAGCACTGCATAATTCTCTTACTGTCATGCCATCCGTAAGATGCTTTTCTGTGACTGGTGAGTA
CTCAACCAAGTCATTCTGAGAATAGTGTATGCGGCGACCGAGTTGCTCTTGCCCGGCGTCAATACGGGAT
AATACCGCGCCACATAGCAGAACTTTAAAAGTGCTCATCATTGGAAAACGTTCTTCGGGGCGAAAACTCT
CAAGGATCTTACCGCTGTTGAGATCCAGTTCGATGTAACCCACTCGTGCACCCAACTGATCTTCAGCATC
TTTTACTTTCACCAGCGTTTCTGGGTGAGCAAAAACAGGAAGGCAAAATGCCGCAAAAAAGGGAATAAGG
GCGACACGGAAATGTTGAATACTCATACTCTTCCTTTTTCAATATTATTGAAGCATTTATCAGGGTTATT
GTCTCATGAGCGGATACATATTTGAATGTAGCTCCGAATTTCTCGAGGGCTTGTCGACGACGGCGGTCTC
CGTCGTCAGGATCATGAATTCGACCCGCCTGCCACCATGACCGAGTACAAGCCCACGGTGCGCCTCGCCA
CCCGCGACGACGTCCCCCGGGCCGTACGCACCCTCGCCGCCGCGTTCGCCGACTACCCCGCCACGCGCCA
CACCGTCGACCCGGACCGCCACATCGAGCGGGTCACCGAGCTGCAAGAACTCTTCCTCACGCGCGTCGGG
CTCGACATCGGCAAGGTGTGGGTCGCGGACGACGGCGCCGCGGTGGCGGTCTGGACCACGCCGGAGAGCG
TCGAAGCGGGGGCGGTGTTCGCCGAGATCGGCCCGCGCATGGCCGAGTTGAGCGGTTCCCGGCTGGCCGC
GCAGCAACAGATGGAAGGCCTCCTGGCGCCGCACCGGCCCAAGGAGCCCGCGTGGTTCCTGGCCACCGTC
GGCGTCTCGCCCGACCACCAGGGCAAGGGTCTGGGCAGCGCCGTCGTGCTCCCCGGAGTGGAGGCGGCCG
AGCGCGCCGGGGTGCCCGCCTTCCTGGAGACATCCGCGCCCCGCAACCTCCCCTTCTACGAGCGGCTCGG
CTTCACCGTCACCGCCGACGTCGAGGTGCCCGAAGGACCGCGCACCTGGTGCATGACCCGCAAGCCCGGT
GCCTGATACGCGTGAATTCACTCCTCAGGTGCAGGCTGCCTATCAGAAGGTGGTGGCTGGTGTGGCCAAT
GCCCTGGCTCACAAATACCACTGAGATCTTTTTCCCTCTGCCAAAAATTATGGGGACATCATGAAGCCCC
TTGAGCATCTGACTTCTGGCTAATAAAGGAAATTTATTTTCATTGCAATAGTGTGTTGGAATTTTTTGTG
TCTCTCACTCGGAAGGACATATGGGAGGGCAAATCATTTAAAACATCAGAATGAGTATTTGGTTTAGAGT
TTGGCAACATATGCCCATATGCTGGCTGCCATGAACAAAGGTTGGCTATAAAGAGGTCATCAGTATATGA
AACAGCCCCCTGCTGTCCATTCCTTATTCCATAGAAAAGCCTTGACTTGAGGTTAGATTTTTTTTATATT
TTGTTTTGTGTTATTTTTTTCTTTAACATCCCTAAAATTTTCCTTACATGTTTTACTAGCCAGATTTTTC
CTCCTCTCCTGACTACTCCCAGTCATAGCTGTCCCTCTTCTCTTATGGAGATCCCTCGACCTGCAGCCCA
AGCTTGAATTCTCTAGAATTACCCTGTTATCCCTATGCTTGGTTTACCGAGCTCTTATTGGTTTTCAAAC
TTCATTGACTGTGCCCAACGCGCCTGGGAGCTCACGGGGACAGCCCCCCCCCAAAGCCCCCAGGGATGTA
ATTACGTCCCTCCCCCGCTAGGGGGCAGCAGCGAGCCGCCCGGGGCTCCGCTCCGGTCCGGCGCTCCCCC
CGCATCCCCGAGCCGGCAGCGTGCGGGGACAGCCCGGGCACGGGGAAGGTGGCACGGGATCGCTTTCCTC
TGAACGCTTCTCGCTGCTCTTTGAGCCTGCAGACACCTGGGGGGATACGGGGAAAAAGCTAGGCTGAAAG
ACCGGTTCTTAGAATGACACGCGCCTGGGAGCTCACGGGGACAGCCCCCCCCCAAAGCCCCCAGGGATGT
AATTACGTCCCTCCCCCGCTAGGGGGCAGCAGCGAGCCGCCCGGGGCTCCGCTCCGGTCCGGCGCTCCCC
CCGCATCCCCGAGCCGGCAGCGTGCGGGGACAGCCCGGGCACGGGGAAGGTGGCACGGGATCGCTTTCCT
CTGAACGCTTCTCGCTGCTCTTTGAGCCTGCAGACACCTGGGGGGATACGGGGAAAAAGCTAACTTCTGA
GACGACAACTTTGTATAGAAAAGTTGGCTCCGAATTCGCCCTTGACAGCAGAGATCCAGTTTGGTTAATT
AATTGGCTCCGGTGCCCGTCAGTGGGCAGAGCGCACATCGCCCACAGTCCCCGAGAAGTTGTGGGGAGGG
GTCGGCAATTGAACCGGTGCCTAGAGAAGGTGGCGCGGGGTAAACTGGGAAAGTGATGTCGTGTACTGGC
TCCGCCTTTTTCCCGAGGGTGGGGGAGAACCGTATATAAGTGCAGTAGTCGCCGTGAACGTTCTTTTTCG
CAACGGGTTTGCCGCCAGAACACAGGTAAGTGCCGTGTGTGGTTCCCGCGGGCCTGGCCTCTTTACGGGT
TATGGCCCTTGCGTGCCTTGAATTACTTCCACCTGGCTGCAGTACGTGATTCTTGATCCCGAGCTTCGGG
TTGGAAGTGGGTGGGAGAGTTCGAGGCCTTGCGCTTAAGGAGCCCCTTCGCCTCGTGCTTGAGTTGAGGC
CTGGCCTGGGCGCTGGGGCCGCCGCGTGCGAATCTGGTGGCACCTTCGCGCCTGTCTCGCTGCTTTCGAT
AAGTCTCTAGCCATTTAAAATTTTTGATGACCTGCTGCGACGCTTTTTTTCTGGCAAGATAGTCTTGTAA
ATGCGGGCCAAGATCTGCACACTGGTATTTCGGTTTTTGGGGCCGCGGGCGGCGACGGGGCCCGTGCGTC
CCAGCGCACATGTTCGGCGAGGCGGGGCCTGCGAGCGCGGCCACCGAGAATCGGACGGGGGTAGTCTCAA
GCTGGCCGGCCTGCTCTGGTGCCTGGCCTCGCGCCGCCGTGTATCGCCCCGCCCTGGGCGGCAAGGCTGG
CCCGGTCGGCACCAGTTGCGTGAGCGGAAAGATGGCCGCTTCCCGGCCCTGCTGCAGGGAGCTCAAAATG
GAGGACGCGGCGCTCGGGAGAGCGGGCGGGTGAGTCACCCACACAAAGGAAAAGGGCCTTTCCGTCCTCA
GCCGTCGCTTCATGTGACTCCACGGAGTACCGGGCGCCGTCCAGGCACCTCGATTAGTTCTCGAGCTTTT
GGAGTACGTCGTCTTTAGGTTGGGGGGAGGGGTTTTATGCGATGGAGTTTCCCCACACTGAGTGGGTGGA
GACTGAAGTTAGGCCAGCTTGGCACTTGATGTAATTCTCCTTGGAATTTGCCCTTTTTGAGTTTGGATCT
TGGTTCATTCTCAAGCCTCAGACAGTGGTTCAAAGTTTTTTTCTTCCATTTCAGGTGTCGTGAGAAGGGC
GAATTCGACCCAAGTTTGTACAAAAAAGCAGGCTGGATCCAGGTGCCACCATGGTGAGCGAGCTGATTAA
GGAGAACATGCACATGAAGCTGTACATGGAGGGCACCGTGAACAACCACCACTTCAAGTGCACATCCGAG
GGCGAAGGCAAGCCCTACGAGGGCACCCAGACCATGAGAATCAAGGCGGTCGAGGGCGGCCCTCTCCCCT
TCGCCTTCGACATCCTGGCTACCAGCTTCATGTACGGCAGCAAAACCTTCATCAACCACACCCAGGGCAT
CCCCGACTTCTTTAAGCAGTCCTTCCCCGAGGGCTTCACATGGGAGAGAGTCACCACATACGAAGATGGG
GGCGTGCTGACCGCTACCCAGGACACCAGCCTCCAGGACGGCTGCCTCATCTACAACGTCAAGATCAGAG
GGGTGAACTTCCCATCCAACGGCCCTGTGATGCAGAAGAAAACACTCGGCTGGGAGGCCTCCACCGAGAC
ACTGTACCCCGCTGACGGCGGCCTGGAAGGCAGAGCCGACATGGCCCTGAAGCTCGTGGGCGGGGGCCAC
CTGATCTGCAACCTTAAGACCACATACAGATCCAAGAAACCCGCTAAGAACCTCAAGATGCCCGGCGTCT
ACTATGTGGACAGGAGACTGGAAAGAATCAAGGAGGCCGACAAAGAGACATACGTCGAGCAGCACGAGGT
GGCTGTGGCCAGATACTGCGACCTCCCTAGCAAACTGGGGCACAAACTTAATTGAGAATTCTACCACCCA
GCTTTCTTGTACAAAGTGGTACGTCTCAAGACCAGAGGTCTCTGCTTTTCATAAGTCCAATGCTGCCCAG
TAAGATGTCCAATGCTGCCCAGTAAGATGTCCAATGCTGCCCAGTAAGATGTCCAATGCTGCCCAGTAAG
ATGCAACCAGAAGAGACCTGTGCTTCACTCCTCAGGTGCAGGCTGCCTATCAGAAGGTGGTGGCTGGTGT
GGCCAATGCCCTGGCTCACAAATACCACTGAGATCTTTTTCCCTCTGCCAAAAATTATGGGGACATCATG
AAGCCCCTTGAGCATCTGACTTCTGGCTAATAAAGGAAATTTATTTTCATTGCAATAGTGTGTTGGAATT
TTTTGTGTCTCTCACTCGGAAGGACATATGGGAGGGCAAATCATTTAAAACATCAGAATGAGTATTTGGT
TTAGAGTTTGGCAACATATGCCCATATGCTGGCTGCCATGAACAAAGGTTGGCTATAAAGAGGTCATCAG
TATATGAAACAGCCCCCTGCTGTCCATTCCTTATTCCATAGAAAAGCCTTGACTTGAGGTTAGATTTTTT
TTATATTTTGTTTTGTGTTATTTTTTTCTTTAACATCCCTAAAATTTTCCTTACATGTTTTACTAGCCAG
ATTTTTCCTCCTCTCCTGACTACTCCCAGTCATAGCTGTCCCTCTTCTCTTATGGAGATCCCGAGCGGTG
CGTTTTTATGCTTGTAGTATTGTATAATGTTTTTAAGATCCAAGCTTCTGACCTCTTCTCTTCCTCCCAC
AGGGCCTCGAGACAATTGCATCGATGGTACCAGTGAAAGTCTGCAATGAATTCGAGTTGGCGCGCCTGTC
ATTCTAAATCTCTCTTTCAGCCTAAAGCTTTTTCCCCGTATCCCCCCAGGTGTCTGCAGGCTCAAAGAGC
AGCGAGAAGCGTTCAGAGGAAAGCGATCCCGTGCCACCTTCCCCGTGCCCGGGCTGTCCCCGCACGCTGC
CGGCTCGGGGATGCGGGGGGAGCGCCGGACCGGAGCGGAGCCCCGGGCGGCTCGCTGCTGCCCCCTAGCG
GGGGAGGGACGTAATTACATCCCTGGGGGCTTTGGGAGGGGGCTGTCCCCGTGAGCTCCCAGGCGCGCCT
GTCATTCTAAATCTCTCTTTCAGCCTAAAGCTTTTTCCCCGTATCCCCCCAGGTGTCTGCAGGCTCAAAG
AGCAGCGAGAAGCGTTCAGAGGAAAGCGATCCCGTGCCACCTTCCCCGTGCCCGGGCTGTCCCCGCACGC
TGCCGGCTCGGGGATGCGGGGGGAGCGCCGGACCGGAGCGGAGCCCCGGGCGGCTCGCTGCTGCCCCCTA
GCGGGGGAGGGACGTAATTACATCCCTGGGGGCTTTGGGGGGGGGCTGTCCCCGTGAGCTCCCAGGCGCG
CCAACTCGGTACCGTATCGATGTCGACGTTAACGCTAGTGATATCAACTTTGTATAGAAAAGTTGGCTCC
GAATTCGCCCTTGACAGCAGAGATCCAGTTTGGTTAATTAATTGGCTCCGGTGCCCGTCAGTGGGCAGAG
CGCACATCGCCCACAGTCCCCGAGAAGTTGTGGGGAGGGGTCGGCAATTGAACCGGTGCCTAGAGAAGGT
GGCGCGGGGTAAACTGGGAAAGTGATGTCGTGTACTGGCTCCGCCTTTTTCCCGAGGGTGGGGGAGAACC
GTATATAAGTGCAGTAGTCGCCGTGAACGTTCTTTTTCGCAACGGGTTTGCCGCCAGAACACAGGTAAGT
GCCGTGTGTGGTTCCCGCGGGCCTGGCCTCTTTACGGGTTATGGCCCTTGCGTGCCTTGAATTACTTCCA
CCTGGCTGCAGTACGTGATTCTTGATCCCGAGCTTCGGGTTGGAAGTGGGTGGGAGAGTTCGAGGCCTTG
CGCTTAAGGAGCCCCTTCGCCTCGTGCTTGAGTTGAGGCCTGGCCTGGGCGCTGGGGCCGCCGCGTGCGA
ATCTGGTGGCACCTTCGCGCCTGTCTCGCTGCTTTCGATAAGTCTCTAGCCATTTAAAATTTTTGATGAC
CTGCTGCGACGCTTTTTTTCTGGCAAGATAGTCTTGTAAATGCGGGCCAAGATCTGCACACTGGTATTTC
GGTTTTTGGGGCCGCGGGCGGCGACGGGGCCCGTGCGTCCCAGCGCACATGTTCGGCGAGGCGGGGCCTG
CGAGCGCGGCCACCGAGAATCGGACGGGGGTAGTCTCAAGCTGGCCGGCCTGCTCTGGTGCCTGGCCTCG
CGCCGCCGTGTATCGCCCCGCCCTGGGCGGCAAGGCTGGCCCGGTCGGCACCAGTTGCGTGAGCGGAAAG
ATGGCCGCTTCCCGGCCCTGCTGCAGGGAGCTCAAAATGGAGGACGCGGCGCTCGGGAGAGCGGGCGGGT
GAGTCACCCACACAAAGGAAAAGGGCCTTTCCGTCCTCAGCCGTCGCTTCATGTGACTCCACGGAGTACC
GGGCGCCGTCCAGGCACCTCGATTAGTTCTCGAGCTTTTGGAGTACGTCGTCTTTAGGTTGGGGGGAGGG
GTTTTATGCGATGGAGTTTCCCCACACTGAGTGGGTGGAGACTGAAGTTAGGCCAGCTTGGCACTTGATG
TAATTCTCCTTGGAATTTGCCCTTTTTGAGTTTGGATCTTGGTTCATTCTCAAGCCTCAGACAGTGGTTC
AAAGTTTTTTTCTTCCATTTCAGGTGTCGTGAGAAGGGCGAATTCGACCCAAGTTTGTACAAAAAAGCAG
GCTCGCCACCATGGTGAGCAAGGGCGAGGAGCTGTTCACCGGGGTGGTGCCCATCCTGGTCGAGCTGGAC
GGCGACGTAAACGGCCACAAGTTCAGCGTGAGGGGCGAGGGCGAGGGCGATGCCACCAACGGCAAGCTGA
CCCTGAAGTTCATCTGCACCACCGGCAAGCTGCCCGTGCCCTGGCCCACCCTCGTGACCACCCTGAGCCA
CGGCGTGCAGTGCTTCGCCCGCTACCCCGACCACATGAAGCAGCACGACTTCTTCAAGTCCGCCATGCCC
GAAGGCTACGTCCAGGAGCGCACCATCTTCTTCAAGGACGACGGCACCTACAAGACCCGCGCCGAGGTGA
AGTTCGAGGGCGACACCCTAGTGAACCGCATCGAGCTGAAGGGCGTCGACTTCAAGGAGGACGGCAACAT
CCTGGGGCACAAGCTGGAGTACAACTTCAACAGCCACAACATCTATATCATGGCCGTCAAGCAGAAGAAC
GGCATCAAGGTGAACTTCAAGATCCGCCACAACGTGGAGGACGGCAGCGTGCAGCTCGCCGACCACTACC
AGCAGAACACCCCCATCGGCGACGGCCCCGTGCTGCTGCCCGACAGCCACTACCTGAGCACCCAGTCCGT
GCTGAGCAAAGACCCCAACGAGAAGCGCGATCACATGGTCCTGCTGGAGTTCCGCACCGCCGCCGGGATC
ACTCTCGGCATGGACGAGCTGTACAAGTAATACCACCCAGCTTTCTTGTACAAAGTGGTACGCGTGAATT
CACTCCTCAGGTGCAGGCTGCCTATCAGAAGGTGGTGGCTGGTGTGGCCAATGCCCTGGCTCACAAATAC
CACTGAGATCTTTTTCCCTCTGCCAAAAATTATGGGGACATCATGAAGCCCCTTGAGCATCTGACTTCTG
GCTAATAAAGGAAATTTATTTTCATTGCAATAGTGTGTTGGAATTTTTTGTGTCTCTCACTCGGAAGGAC
ATATGGGAGGGCAAATCATTTAAAACATCAGAATGAGTATTTGGTTTAGAGTTTGGCAACATATGCCCAT
ATGCTGGCTGCCATGAACAAAGGTTGGCTATAAAGAGGTCATCAGTATATGAAACAGCCCCCTGCTGTCC
ATTCCTTATTCCATAGAAAAGCCTTGACTTGAGGTTAGATTTTTTTTATATTTTGTTTTGTGTTATTTTT
TTCTTTAACATCCCTAAAATTTTCCTTACATGTTTTACTAGCCAGATTTTTCCTCCTCTCCTGACTACTC
CCAGTCATAGCTGTCCCTCTTCTCTTATGGAGATCCCTCGACCTGCAGCCCAAGCTTGGCGTAATCATGG
TCATAGCTGTTTCCTGTGTGAAATTGTTATCCGCTCACAATTCCACACAACATACGAGCCGGAAGCATAA
AGTGTAAAGCCTGGGGTGCCTAATGAGTGAGCTAACTCACATTAATTGCGTTGCGCTCACTGCCCGCTTT
CCAGTCGGGAAACCTGTCGTGCCAGCGGATCGACAGTACTAAGCTTGGTCTAATACCCAATCTCTCGTCT
TATCCAGATGTTTTATACGCCTCTGGCCCGTGTCTCAAAATCTCTGATGTTACATTGCACAAGATAAAAT
AATATCATCATGAACAATAAAACTGTCTGCTTACATAAACAGTAATACAAGGGGTGTTATGAGCCATATT
CAACGGGAAACGTCGAGGCCGCGATTAAATTCCAACATGGATGCTGATTTATATGGGTATAAATGGGCTC
GCGATAATGTCGGGCAATCAGGTGCGACAATCTATCGCTTGTATGGGAAGCCCGATGCGCCAGAGTTGTT
TCTGAAACATGGCAAAGGTAGCGTTGCCAATGATGTTACAGATGAGATGGTCAGACTAAACTGGCTGACG
GAATTTATGCCTCTTCCGACCATCAAGCATTTTATCCGTACTCCTGATGATGCATGGTTACTCACCACTG
CGATCCCCGGAAAAACAGCATTCCAGGTATTAGAAGAATATCCTGATTCAGGTGAAAATATTGTTGATGC
GCTGGCAGTGTTCCTGCGCCGGTTGCATTCGATTCCTGTTTGTAATTGTCCTTTTAACAGCGATCGCGTA
TTTCGTCTCGCTCAGGCGCAATCACGAATGAATAACGGTTTGGTTGATGCGAGTGATTTTGATGACGAGC
GTAATGGCTGGCCTGTTGAACAAGTCTGGAAAGAAATGCATAAACTTTTGCCATTCTCACCGGATTCAGT
CGTCACTCATGGTGATTTCTCACTTGATAACCTTATTTTTGACGAGGGGAAATTAATAGGTTGTATTGAT
GTTGGACGAGTCGGAATCGCAGACCGATACCAGGATCTTGCCATCCTATGGAACTGCCTCGGTGAGTTTT
CTCCTTCATTACAGAAACGGCTTTTTCAAAAATATGGTATTGATAATCCTGATATGAATAAATTGCAGTT
TCATTTGATGCTCGATGAGTTTTTCTAATCAGAATTGGTTAATTGGTTGTAACACTGGCAGAGCATTACG
CTGACTTGACGGGACGGCGCAAGCTCATGACCAAAATCCCTTAACGTGAGTTACGCGTCGTTCCACTGAG
CGTCAGAGGTATCACTAGTATTACAGAGGTAAGTTATAACAGTCGCCTAACCC
Features (pLannotate 1.2.2; 28 found; start..end, strand, type, name):
     87..675     -  rep_origin     ori: high-copy-number ColE1/pMB1/pBR322/pUC origin of replication
    846..1706    -  CDS            AmpR: β-lactamase; bla; confers resistance to ampicillin, carbenicillin, and related antibiotics
   1707..1778    -  promoter       AmpR promoter: bla
   1857..2456    +  CDS            PuroR: puromycin N-acetyltransferase; pac from Streptomyces alboniger; confers resistance to puromycin
   2461..2541    +  CDS            HBB (fragment): HBB_PONPY - Experimental evidence at transcript level: Swiss-Prot protein existence level 2. Involved in oxygen transport from the lung to the various peripheral tissues. From Pongo pygmaeus (Bornean orangutan).
   2612..2667    +  polyA_signal   β-globin poly(A) signal: rabbit β-globin polyadenylation signal (Gil and Proudfoot, 1987)
   3646..3666    +  protein_bind   attB4: mutant version of attB; core recombination site for the Gateway® BP reaction BP Clonase™
   3734..3945    +  promoter       EF-1α core promoter: core promoter for human elongation factor EF-1α
   3946..4884    +  intron         EF-1α intron A: intron upstream of the start codon of human EF-1α
   4911..4931    +  protein_bind   attB1: mutant version of attB; core recombination site for the Gateway® BP reaction BP Clonase™
   4951..5646    +  CDS            mKate2: mKate2 is a basic (constitutively fluorescent) red fluorescent protein published in 2009, derived from Entacmaea quadricolor. It is reported to be a rapidly-maturing monomer with moderate acid sensitivity.
   5666..5690    -  protein_bind   attB2: mutant version of attB; recombination site for the Gateway® BP reaction BP Clonase™
   5834..5908    +  CDS            HBB (fragment): HBB_PONPY - Experimental evidence at transcript level: Swiss-Prot protein existence level 2. Involved in oxygen transport from the lung to the various peripheral tissues. From Pongo pygmaeus (Bornean orangutan).
   5979..6034    +  polyA_signal   β-globin poly(A) signal: rabbit β-globin polyadenylation signal (Gil and Proudfoot, 1987)
   6418..6443    +  misc_feature   SA: splice acceptor site
   7115..7135    +  protein_bind   attB4: mutant version of attB; core recombination site for the Gateway® BP reaction BP Clonase™
   7203..7414    +  promoter       EF-1α core promoter: core promoter for human elongation factor EF-1α
   7415..8353    +  intron         EF-1α intron A: intron upstream of the start codon of human EF-1α
   8380..8400    +  protein_bind   attB1: mutant version of attB; core recombination site for the Gateway® BP reaction BP Clonase™
   8411..9127    +  CDS            EBFP2: EBFP2 is a basic (constitutively fluorescent) blue fluorescent protein published in 2007, derived from Aequorea victoria. It is reported to be a rapidly-maturing monomer with moderate acid sensitivity.
   9135..9159    -  protein_bind   attB2: mutant version of attB; recombination site for the Gateway® BP reaction BP Clonase™
   9163..9243    +  CDS            HBB (fragment): HBB_PONPY - Experimental evidence at transcript level: Swiss-Prot protein existence level 2. Involved in oxygen transport from the lung to the various peripheral tissues. From Pongo pygmaeus (Bornean orangutan).
   9314..9369    +  polyA_signal   β-globin poly(A) signal: rabbit β-globin polyadenylation signal (Gil and Proudfoot, 1987)
   9752..9774    -  protein_bind   lac operator (fragment): The lac repressor binds to the lac operator to inhibit transcription in E. coli. This inhibition can be relieved by adding lactose or isopropyl-β-D-thiogalactopyranoside (IPTG). lac repressor encoded by lacI
   9778..9808    -  promoter       lac promoter: promoter for the E. coli lac operon
   9823..9844    -  protein_bind   CAP binding site: CAP binding activates transcription in the presence of cAMP. E. coli catabolite activator protein
   9857..9896    -  CDS            lacI (fragment): lac repressor; lacI; The lac repressor binds to the lac operator to inhibit transcription in E. coli. This inhibition can be relieved by adding lactose or isopropyl-β-D-thiogalactopyranoside (IPTG).
  10069..10878   +  CDS            KanR: aminoglycoside phosphotransferase; aph(3')-Ia; confers resistance to kanamycin in bacteria or G418 (Geneticin®) in eukaryotes
