[The description below was written by a language model from this plasmid's Addgene catalogue record and pLannotate feature annotations shown in this document.]
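Description:
LSB-hsa-miR-200b-5p is a mammalian expression and synthetic biology plasmid built on the Low Sensor Backbone (LSB) and designed as a two-colour fluorescent sensor of microRNA activity. The depositor's full sequence is about 11 kb. It is propagated in E. coli from a high-copy ColE1/pUC-type origin and carries both a β-lactamase gene (ampicillin) and an aph(3')-Ia gene (kanamycin), so both antibiotics are used for selection. Residual lac promoter, operator and CAP-site fragments are backbone remnants.

The payload consists of two parallel transcription units with the same architecture: a human EF-1α core promoter with intron A, a fluorescent protein coding sequence flanked by Gateway attB scars (attB4, attB1, attB2), and a rabbit β-globin polyadenylation region. One unit expresses the red protein mKate2, whose 3' UTR carries the target site for human miR-200b-5p. The target is not annotated as a separate feature, but presumably lies in the unannotated stretch between attB2 and the β-globin sequence. The other unit expresses the blue protein EBFP2 without a target and serves as an internal reference. When miR-200b-5p is active in transfected cells, mKate2 output is repressed relative to EBFP2, so the red-to-blue ratio gives a normalised readout of miRNA activity.

A puromycin N-acetyltransferase gene with its own β-globin poly(A) allows puromycin selection, although no promoter for it is annotated. The depositor notes short insertions flanking this coding region in the physical plasmid that do not impair selection. The depositor also warns that the repeated poly(A) elements make the plasmid inherently unstable.
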