Addgene plasmid #103331: LSB-hsa-miR-200b-5p
Purpose: Used to sense miRNA activity using fluorescence based tools. hsa-miR-200b-5p target in 3' UTR of of mKate. miRNA activity can be measured by the repression of mKate2 relative to EBFP2 fluorescent proteins . Plasmid is inherently unstable; please see Depositor Comments
Depositing lab: Ron Weiss. Depositing organization: Massachusetts Institute of Technology. Publication: A mixed antagonistic/synergistic miRNA repression model enables accurate predictions of multi-input miRNA sensor activity. Gam JJ, Babb J, Weiss R. Nat Commun. 2018 Jun 22;9(1):2430. doi: 10.1038/s41467-018-04575-0. PubMed 29934631.
Backbone
  Vector backbone: Low Sensor Backbone (LSB)
  Vector type: Mammalian Expression, Synthetic Biology
Growth in bacteria
  Bacterial resistance: Ampicillin and Kanamycin, 100 & 50 μg/mL
  Growth temperature: 30°C
  Growth strain: NEB Stable
  Copy number: High Copy
Gene/Insert
  Gene/Insert name: hsa-miR-200b-5p target
  Species: H. sapiens (human)
  Entrez Gene: MIR200B (a.k.a. MIRN200B, mir-200b)
  Promoter: EF-1a
  Cloning method: Gibson Cloning
Terms and licenses: Academic/Nonprofit Terms; Industry Terms: Not Available to Industry
Depositor comments: Please note that this plasmid is inherently unstable due to a repeating poly A element. We recommend performing a diagnostic digest on multiple colonies upon receipt. The depositors would like to note the presence of several discrepancies between the depositor sequence and physical plasmid sequence. In particular, the sequences upstream and downstream of the puromycin coding region have 10 bp insertions which do not affect the ability to perform puromycin selection. The sequences for those regions within the physical plasmids are as follows: Upstream of Puro: GAATTCGACCGCCTGTCTCAAGGTGCCACC; Downstream of Puro: GCTTTGAGACTACGCGTGAATTCACTCCTC.
How to cite: LSB-hsa-miR-200b-5p was a gift from Ron Weiss (Addgene plasmid # 103331 ; http://n2t.net/addgene:103331 ; RRID:Addgene_103331)
