>Addgene plasmid #103331 | LSB-hsa-miR-200b-5p | depositor partial sequence | sequence record 195712 | hsa-miR-200b-5p target
TCCAATGCTGCCCAGTAAGATG
