>Addgene plasmid #103331 | LSB-hsa-miR-200b-5p | addgene partial sequence | sequence record 270628 | mKate2-F 5'-ACCCGCTAAGAACCTCAAGA-3'
AAGAATCAAGGAGGCCGACAAAGAGACATACGTCGAGCAGCACGAGGTGGCTGTGGCCAGATACTGCGAC
CTCCCTAGCAAACTGGGGCACAAACTTAATTGAGAATTCTACCACCCAGCTTTCTTGTACAAAGTGGTAC
GTCTCAAGACCAGAGGTCTCTGCTTTTCATAAGTCCAATGCTGCCCAGTAAGATGTCCAATGCTGCCCAG
TAAGATGTCCAATGCTGCCCAGTAAGATGTCCAATGCTGCCCAGTAAGATGCAACCAGAAGAGACCTGTG
CTTCACTCCTCAGGTGCAGGCTGCCTATCAGAAGGTGGTGGCTGGTGTGGCCAATGCCCTGGCTCACAAA
TACCACTGAGATCTTTTTCCCTCTGCCAAAAATTATGGGGACATCATGAAGCCCCTTGAGCATCTGACTT
CTGGCTAATAAAGGAAATTTATTTTCATTGCAATAGTGTGTTGGAATTTTTTGTGTCTCTCACTCGGAAG
GACATATGGGAGGGCAAATCATTTAAAACATCAGAATGAGTATTTGGTTTAGAGTTTGGCAACATATGCC
CATATGCTGGCTGCCATGAACAAAGGTTGGCTATAAAGAGGTCATCAGTATATGAAACAGCCCCCTGCTG
TCCATTCCTTATT
